Addgene plasmid #218570: pro::EX1-2(intΔNACs):GFP
Purpose: Transcriptional reporter for ARF7 promoter
Depositing lab: Anthony Bishopp. Depositing organization: University of Nottingham.
Backbone
  Vector backbone: pGGZ003
  Vector type: Plant Expression
Growth in bacteria
  Bacterial resistance: Spectinomycin, 50 μg/mL
  Growth temperature: 37°C
  Growth strain: DH5alpha
  Copy number: High Copy
Gene/Insert
  Gene/Insert name: AT5G20730 (alt name: ARF7)
  Species: A. thaliana (mustard weed)
  Mutation: Mutation genomic sequence 85nt, 86nt from TA to CG; 206nt, 207nt from CT to TC; 334nt, 335nt from AG to CT
  Entrez Gene: NPH4 (a.k.a. AT5G20730, ARF7, AUXIN RESPONSE FACTOR 7, AUXIN-REGULATED TRANSCRIPTIONAL ACTIVATOR 7, AUXIN-RESPONSIVE TRANSCRIPTIONAL ACTIVATOR 7, BIP, BIPOSTO, IAA21, IAA23, IAA25, MASSUGU 1, MSG1, NON-PHOTOTROPHIC HYPOCOTYL, T1M15.130, T1M15_130, TIR5, TRANSPORT INHIBITOR RESPONSE 5, indole-3-acetic acid inducible 21, indole-3-acetic acid inducible 23, indole-3-acetic acid inducible 25)
  Cloning method: Golden Gate
Terms and licenses: Academic/Nonprofit Terms; Industry Terms: Not Available to Industry
How to cite: pro::EX1-2(intΔNACs):GFP was a gift from Anthony Bishopp (Addgene plasmid # 218570 ; http://n2t.net/addgene:218570 ; RRID:Addgene_218570)
