[The description below was written by a language model from this plasmid's Addgene catalogue record and pLannotate feature annotations shown in this document.]
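Description:
pro::EX1-2(intΔNACs):GFP is a plant expression binary vector of about 14.8 kb, assembled by Golden Gate cloning in the pGGZ003 backbone, and serves as a transcriptional reporter for the Arabidopsis thaliana ARF7 (AT5G20730, also known as NPH4) promoter. The backbone carries a high-copy ColE1/pUC-type origin for propagation in E. coli and a pSa origin, which in this class of vector supports replication in Agrobacterium. The aadA gene gives spectinomycin/streptomycin selection in bacteria. Nopaline-type left and right T-DNA border repeats flank the region intended for transfer into the plant genome.

Within the T-DNA, a GFP coding sequence (annotated as yEGFP) is followed by the pea rbcS-E9 terminator. The roughly 5 kb stretch upstream of GFP is unannotated in the feature table and presumably holds the ARF7 regulatory sequence. The name suggests promoter plus exons 1–2 with the intervening intron, though the record does not spell this out. The catalogue lists three dinucleotide substitutions in the genomic sequence, and the "intΔNACs" label implies that these disrupt putative NAC transcription factor binding sites in the intron, allowing their contribution to ARF7 expression to be tested against a wild-type reporter. This interpretation is inferred from the name.

A second, oppositely oriented cassette encodes RCI2A (LTI6A, a small membrane protein) next to tdTomato, apparently as a fusion. It is preceded by the TMV Ω translational enhancer, flanked by attB1/attB2 sites and ended by an OCS terminator, and probably acts as a membrane-localised red marker. Its promoter is not annotated. A hygromycin resistance gene with an OCS terminator provides plant selection.
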