Features (pLannotate 1.2.2; 17 found; start..end, strand, type, name):
    550..568     -  promoter       SP6 promoter: promoter for bacteriophage SP6 RNA polymerase
    618..640     -  misc_feature   LB T-DNA repeat: left border repeat from nopaline C58 T-DNA (truncated)
    767..1202    -  rep_origin     pSa ori: origin of replication from bacterial plasmid pSa
   1207..1308    -  CDS            TRA2_ECOLX (fragment): Protein predicted: Swiss-Prot protein existence level 4. Required for transposition of transposon Tn903. From Escherichia coli.
   1493..2278    +  CDS            aadA: S3AD_SHIFL - Experimental evidence at protein level: Swiss-Prot protein existence level 1. Mediates bacterial resistance to the antibiotics streptomycin and spectinomycin. From Shigella flexneri.
   2452..3040    +  rep_origin     ori: high-copy-number ColE1/pMB1/pBR322/pUC origin of replication
   3131..3155    -  misc_feature   RB T-DNA repeat: right border repeat from nopaline C58 T-DNA
   3251..3958    -  terminator     OCS terminator: octopine synthase terminator
   3977..4001    +  protein_bind   attB2: mutant version of attB; recombination site for the Gateway® BP reaction BP Clonase™
   4021..5448    -  CDS            tdTomato: tdTomato is a basic (constitutively fluorescent) orange fluorescent protein published in 2004, derived from Discosoma sp.. It is reported to be a somewhat slowly-maturing tandem dimer with low acid sensitivity.
   5485..5781    -  CDS            RCI2A: RCI2A_ARATH - Also known as LTI6A. Experimental evidence at transcript level: Swiss-Prot protein existence level 2. From Arabidopsis thaliana (Mouse-ear cress).
   5804..5859    -  misc_feature   TMV Ω: translational enhancer from the tobacco mosaic virus 5'-leader sequence (Gallie et al., 1988)
   5881..5905    -  protein_bind   attB1: mutant version of attB; recombination site for the Gateway® BP reaction BP Clonase™
  11273..11989   +  CDS            yEGFP: yEGFP is a fluorescent protein published in 1997.
  12298..12939   +  terminator     E9 terminator: terminator and polyadenylation signal from the pea rbcS-E9 gene
  13628..14650   +  CDS            HygR: aminoglycoside phosphotransferase from E. coli; aph(4)-Ia; confers resistance to hygromycin
  14658..517     +  terminator     OCS terminator (across the origin): octopine synthase terminator
>Addgene plasmid #218570 | pro::EX1-2(intΔNACs):GFP | addgene full sequence | sequence record 438438 | Addgene NGS Result
TACCCTACTACTTATATGTACAATATTAAAATGAAAACAATATATTGTGCTGAATAGGTTTATAGCGACA
TCTATGATAGAGCGCCACAATAACAAACAATTGCGTTTTATTATTACAAATCCAATTTTAAAAAAAGCGG
CAGAACCGGTCAAACCTAAAAGACTGATTACATAAATCTTATTCAAATTTCAAAAGTGCCCCAGGGGCTA
GTATCTACGACACACCGAGCGGCGAACTAATAACGCTCACTGAAGGGAACTCCGGTTCCCCGCCGGCGCG
CATGGGTGAGATTCCTTGAAGTTGAGTATTGGCCGTCCGCTCTACCGAAAGTTACGGGCACCATTCAACC
CGGTCCAGCACGGCGGCCGGGTAACCGACTTGCTGCCCCGAGAATTATGCAGCATTTTTTTGGTGTATGT
GGGCCCCAAATGAAGTGCAGGTCAAACCTTGACAGTGACGACAAATCGTTGGGCGGGTCCAGGGCGAATT
TTGCGACAACATGTCGAGGCTCAGCAGGACCGGCATGCAAGCTAGCTTACTAGTGATATTCTATAGTGTC
ACCTAAATGTATTCTAGACCAAGCATGCACAGCTGGCGTTCTCAGCCAGATCCAACGTTACACCACAATA
TATCCTGCCAAGATCTAATTCCGGGGATCGGAAATCCAGAAGCCCGAGAGGTTGCCGCCTTTCGGGCTTT
TTCTTTTTCAAAAAAAAAAATTTATAAAACGATCTGTTGCGGCCGGCCGCCGGGTTGTGGGCAAAGGCGC
TCGACGGTGGGCAACCGCTTGCGGTTGTCCACGGGCGGAGCCGGTGCGCGTAGCGCATTGTCCACAAGCC
AAGGGCGACCAATAATTGATATATATATTCATAATTGAAAAGCTAATTGAACATACTACTTGCTGTAACT
ACTTGCCGGAGCGAGGGGTGTTTGCAAGCTGTTGATCTGAAAGGGCTATTAGCGTTCTCACGTGCCTTTT
TGATTAGCGATTTCACGTGACCTTATTAGCGATTTCACGTACTCCGATTAGCGATTTCACGTACCCTGAT
TAGCGATTTCACGTGGATAGTTTTTGGAGCGGGCCGGAAAGCCCCGTGAATCAAGGCTTTGCGGGGCATT
AGCGGTTTCACGTGGATAACTACCCTCTATCCACAGGCTTCCGGGGATAAAAAAGCCCGCTCGACGGCGG
GCTGTTGGATGGGGATCGCCTGAATCGCCCCATCATCCAGCCAGAAAGTGAGGGAGCCACGGTTGATGAG
AGCTTTGTTGTAGGTGGACCAGTTGGTGATTTTGAACTTTTGCTTTGCCACGGAACGGTCTGCGTTGTCG
GGAAGATGCGTGATCTGATCCTTCAACTCAGCAAAAGTTCGATTTATTCAACAAAGCCACGTTGTGTCTC
AAAATCTCTGATGTTACATTGCACAAGATAAAAATATATCATCATGAACAATAAAACTGTCTGCTTACAT
AAACAGTAATACAAGGGGTGTTATGAGGGAAGCGGTGATCGCCGAAGTATCGACTCAACTATCAGAGGTA
GTTGGCGTCATCGAGCGCCATCTCGAACCGACGTTGCTGGCCGTACATTTGTACGGCTCCGCAGTGGATG
GCGGCCTGAAGCCACACAGTGATATTGATTTGCTGGTTACGGTGACCGTAAGGCTTGATGAAACAACGCG
GCGAGCTTTGATCAACGACCTTTTGGAAACTTCGGCTTCCCCTGGAGAGAGCGAGATTCTCCGCGCTGTA
GAAGTCACCATTGTTGTGCACGACGACATCATTCCGTGGCGTTATCCAGCTAAGCGCGAACTGCAATTTG
GAGAATGGCAGCGCAATGACATTCTTGCAGGTATCTTCGAGCCAGCCACGATCGACATTGATCTGGCTAT
CTTGCTGACAAAAGCAAGAGAACATAGCGTTGCCTTGGTAGGTCCAGCGGCGGAGGAACTCTTTGATCCG
GTTCCTGAACAGGATCTATTTGAGGCGCTAAATGAAACCTTAACGCTATGGAACTCGCCGCCCGACTGGG
CTGGCGATGAGCGAAATGTAGTGCTTACGTTGTCCCGCATTTGGTACAGCGCAGTAACCGGCAAAATCGC
GCCGAAGGATGTCGCTGCCGACTGGGCAATGGAGCGCCTGCCGGCCCAGTATCAGCCCGTCATACTTGAA
GCTAGGCAGGCTTATCTTGGACAAGAAGATCGCTTGGCCTCGCGCGCAGATCAGTTGGAAGAATTTGTTC
ACTACGTGAAAGGCGAGATCACCAAGGTAGTCGGCAAATAATCACTAGACCAATGTTACACATATATACT
TTAGATTGATTTAAAACTTCATTTTTAATTTAAAAGGATCTAGGTGAAGATCCTTTTTGATAATCTCATG
ACCAAAATCCCTTAACGTGAGTTTTCGTTCCACTGAGCGTCAGACCCCGTAGAAAAGATCAAAGGATCTT
CTTGAGATCCTTTTTTTCTGCGCGTAATCTGCTGCTTGCAAACAAAAAAACCACCGCTACCAGCGGTGGT
TTGTTTGCCGGATCAAGAGCTACCAACTCTTCTTCCGAAGGTAACTGGCTTCAGCAGAGCGCAGATACCA
AATACTGTTCTTCTAGTGTAGCCGTAGTTAGGCCACCACTTCAAGAACTCTGTAGCACCGCCTACATACC
TCGCTCTGCTAATCCTGTTACCAGTGGCTGCTGCCAGTGGCGATAAGTCGTGTCTTACCGGGTTGGACTC
AAGACGATAGTTACCGGATAAGGCGCAGCGGTCGGGCTGAACGGGGGGTTCGTGCACACAGCCCAGCTTG
GAGCGAACGACCTACACCGAACTGAGATACCTACAGCGTGAGCTATGAGAAAGCGCCACGCTTCCCGAAG
GGAGAAAGGCGGACAGGTATCCGGTAAGCGGCAGGGTCGGAACAGGAGAGCGCACGAGGGAGCTTCCAGG
GGGAAACGCCTGGTATCTTTATAGTCCTGTCGGGTTTCGCCACCTCTGACTTGAGCGTCGATTTTTGTGA
TGCTCGTCAGGGGGGCGGAGCCTATGGAAAAACGCCAGCAACGCGGCCTTTTTACGGTTCCTGGCCTTTT
GCTGGCCTTTTGCTCACATGAGATCTCAAACAAACACATACAGCGACTTAGTTTACCCGCCAATATATCC
TGTCAAGGCTCGAACTAGGCTCGGACGAAGTAAGCGGCCGCAACCTTAATTAAACACGGCGCGCCAACAG
CGATCGCACCAGGTACCTTGCATGCCGGTCCTGCTGAGCCTCGACATGTTGTCGCAAAATTCGCCCTGGA
CCCGCCCAACGATTTGTCGTCACTGTCAAGGTTTGACCTGCACTTCATTTGGGGCCCACATACACCAAAA
AAATGCTGCATAATTCTCGGGGCAGCAAGTCGGTTACCCGGCCGCCGTGCTGGACCGGGTTGAATGGTGC
CCGTAACTTTCGGTAGAGCGGACGGCCAATACTCAACTTCAAGGAATCTCACCCATGCGCGCCGGCGGGG
AACCGGAGTTCCCTTCAGTGAGCGTTATTAGTTCGCCGCTCGGTGTGTCGTAGATACTAGCCCCTGGGGC
ACTTTTGAAATTTGAATAAGATTTATGTAATCAGTCTTTTAGGTTTGACCGGTTCTGCCGCTTTTTTTAA
AATTGGATTTGTAATAATAAAACGCAATTGTTTGTTATTGTGGCGCTCTATCATAGATGTCGCTATAAAC
CTATTCAGCACAATATATTGTTTTCATTTTAATATTGTACATATAAGTAGTAGGGTACAATCAGTAAATT
GAACGGAGAATATTATTCATAAAAATACGATAGTAACGGGTGATATATTCATTAGAATGAACCGAAACCG
GCGGTAAGGATCTGAGCTACACATGCTCAGGTTTTTTACAACGTGCACAACAGAATTGAAAGCAAATATC
ATGCGATCATAGGCGTCTCGCATATCTCATTAAAGCAGGACTCTAGAGGATCATCAACCACTTTGTACAA
GAAAGCTGGGTCGGCGCGCCCACCCTTTTACTTGTACAACTCGTCCATACCGTAGAGGAAGAGGTGGTGG
CGGCCCTCGGAACGCTCGTACTGTTCGACAATGGTGTAATCCTCGTTGTGGGAGGTAATGTCCAACTTGG
TATCAACGTAGTAATAACCAGGCAATTGAACGGGTTTCTTGGCCATGTAGATGGTCTTAAACTCCACGAG
GTAATGTCCACCGTCCTTCAACTTCAATGCCTGGTGAATCTCGCCCTTCAACACTCCATCGCGGGGATAC
AAGCGCTCTGTTGAAGCCTCCCAGCCCATAGTCTTCTTCTGCATAACTGGGCCGTCTGGTGGGAAATTGG
TTCCACGCATTTTGACCTTGTAGATAAGCGTACCATCTTGAAGGGAGGAGTCTTGGGTGACTGTAACCAA
ACCACCGTCCTCGAAGTTCATAACGCGCTCCCACTTAAATCCTTCTGGGAAAGACAACTTCTTATAATCT
GGAATATCGGCTGGGTGTTTCACGTAAGCCTTGGAACCGTACATAAACTGTGGTGAGAGAATATCCCAAG
CGAAAGGAAGTGGTCCACCCTTGGTGACTTTCAACTTAGCTGTCTGAGTGCCCTCATATGGGCGGCCCTC
ACCCTCTCCTTCGATCTCGAACTCGTGGCCATTCATTGAGCCCTCCATACGGACTTTGAAGCACATAAAC
TCCTTGATCACAGCCATGTTATTATCCTCGGATGAAGCGGTGCCAGAGCTGCCACTACCGGTGCTTCCAG
TACCATGACCCAAGAAAAGGTGATGGCGACCCTCAGACCTCTCATATTGTTCAACGATGGTGTAGTCCTC
GTTGTGGGAGGTGATATCGAGTTTAGTGTCCACGTAGTAATAGCCGGGGAGTTGCACGGGCTTCTTAGCC
ATGTAGATGGTCTTGAACTCCACCAAGTAGTGGCCTCCATCCTTAAGTTTGAGAGCTTGGTGGATTTCAC
CCTTAAGAACGCCGTCTCTTGGGTAAAGCCTCTCAGTGGAGGCTTCCCAACCCATAGTTTTCTTTTGCAT
GACTGGACCATCGGGAGGAAAGTTTGTGCCTCTCATCTTCACCTTGTAGATCAAAGTGCCGTCCTGCAAA
CTAGAATCTTGGGTCACAGTCACAAGACCTCCATCCTCGAAGTTCATGACCCTTTCCCACTTGAAACCCT
CTGGGAAGGACAACTTTTTGTAATCGGGGATGTCAGCAGGATGCTTAACGTATGCCTTAGAGCCATACAT
GAATTGGGGGGACAAGATGTCCCAAGCGAAGGGCAAAGGACCACCCTTAGTCACTTTGAGCTTTGCGGTT
TGGGTGCCCTCGTAGGGTCTACCTTCACCCTCGCCCTCGATCTCGAACTCGTGACCGTTCATGGAACCTT
CCATCCTAACCTTGAATCTCATGAACTCTTTGATAACCTCCTCACCCTTGGAAACCATGGATCGGGCTGC
CGCAGCGGCAGCAGCCGCAGCAGGTTTGGTGAGGACATAAATGGCGTATATGATCCCAGGAATATACCCA
AGTAGCGTCAAAACCAAACATATCCAAAACTCAACCTGCAACAAAATTCATAATTTCAACTTTTAATTTC
TAGTGTGGATAAATGTAAAAAAAGAACCATATTTGACTAAAGTATAAGATTAATTAACCAAAATAAAACT
CAGTCTAAATATGAGAGGAAAGATAAATACCCCGCAACCAAATCTGAGAAAGACACCGAGTGGAGGCAAG
AGGATGGCGATAATAATATCAACGAAAGTAGCTGTACTCATTTTGGTGAAGGGGGCGGCCGCTGTAATTG
TAAATAGTAATTGTAATGTTGTTTGTTGTTTGTTGTTGTTGGTAATTGTTGTAAAAATACGCGGCCGCGG
AGCCTGCTTTTTTGTACAAACTTGTTGATGATCCCTGTTAATCAGAAAAACTCAGATTAATCGACAAATT
CGATCGCACAAACTAGAAACTAACACCAGATCTAGATAGAAATCACAAATCGAAGAGTAATTATTCGACA
AAACTCAAATTATTTGAACAAATCGGATGATATCTATGAAACCCTAATCGAGAATTAAGATGATATCTAA
CGATCAAACCCAGAAAATCGTCTTCGATCTAAGATTAACAGAATCTAAACCAAAGAACATATACGAAATT
GGGATCGAACGAAAACAAAATCGAAGATTTTGAGAGAATAAGGAACACAGAAATTTACCTTGATCACGGT
AGAGAGAATTGAGAGAAAGTTTTTAAGATTTTGAGAAATTGAAATCTGAATTGTGAAGAAGAAGAGCTCT
TTGGGTATTGTTTTATAGAAGAAGAAGAAGAAAAGACGAGGACGACTAGGTCACGAGAAAGCTAAGGCGG
TGAAGCAATAGCTAATAATAAAATGACACGTGTATTGAGCGTTGTTTACACGCAAAGTTGTTTTTGGCTA
ATTGCCTTATTTTTAGGTTGAGGAAAAGTATTTGTGCTTTGAGTTGATAAACACGACTCGTGTGTGCCGG
CTGCAACCACTTTGACGCCGTTTATTACTGACTCGTCGACAACCACAATTTCTAACGGTCGTCATAAGAT
CCAGCCGTTGAGATTTAACGATCGTTACGATTTATATTTTTTTAGCATTATCGTTTTATTTTTTAAATAT
ACGGTGGAGCTGAAAATTGGCAATAATTGAACCGTGGGTCCCACTGCATTGAAGCGTATTTCGTATTTTC
TAGAATTCTTCGTGCTTTATTTCTTTTCCTTTTTGTTTTTTTTTGCCATTTATCTAATGCAAGTGGGCTT
ATAAAATCAGTGAATTTCTTGGAAAAGTAACTTCTTTATCGTATAACATATTGTGAAATTATCCATTTCT
TTTAATTTTTTAGTGTTATTGGATATTTTTGTATGATTATTGATTTGCATAGGATAATGACTTTTGTATC
AAGTTGGTGAACAAGTCTCGTTAAAAAAGGCAAGTGGTTTGGTGACTCGATTTATTCTTGTTATTTAATT
CATATATCAATGGATCTTATTTGGGGCCTGGTCCATATTTAACACTCGTGTTCAGTCCAATGACCAATAA
TATTTTTTCATTAATAACAATGTAACAAGAATGATACACAAAACATTCTTTGAATAAGTTCGCTATGAAG
AAGGGAACTTATCCGGTCCTAGATCATCAGTTCATACAAACCTCCATAGAGTTCAACATCTTAAACAAGA
ATATCCTGATCTGAAGAATGTGGAGGCTTTAGTCCCTTGGATACTTGGGAGGCTGTGGAAGAACAGAAAC
GAGCTGGTGCTTAAAGGGAGGGAATTTGGAACCAATGAGGTATTAGTAAGGACACAAGAAGATGCAGATG
AGTGGATTAGAAGGAAAGAGGCTCAGAATGTAAGGAAAGCACCAACCACAACACCGTCGGGACAGACGAG
AAACATGGGAAGCTCCACCACAATCTTGGGTTAAGTGCAACTTTGATGGGGCATGGCCAACAGAAGGATT
AAAATGTGGCTTAGGGTGGGTGCTTCGCGATCATACAGGGAAGGTGTTATGGTTAGGTGCAAGAGCTGTG
GTAAAAGTAAGAAGCGTGCTGGAAGTAGAAGTGGAGGCTCTTAGATGGGCTGTGCTGTCATTATCCCGAT
TCAATTATAGGAAGATCATTTTTGAGGTGGATTCTCAGCAACTTGTGTCTTTGGTTACATGAAAGTTATG
CTTGTCAAGTCTCAATCCAATTATCCAAGACATAAAGTATCTACTTAGCAAGTTTGAGGATTTTATGCTT
GTGCATACAAGCCGAGAAGGAAATGGAGTGGCAGATAGAATAGCTAAGGAATCTCTTTCTTTTGAGAATT
ATGATCTAAAGTTGTATTCTATTGTACCAATTTGGGTTAAAAGCTCTGTTGAGCTAGACTCATATGCATA
CCTAAGAGATGTCGCAAACCAGCTCATGTCACCAAACAACAATTAGAGCCAATGTGAAATGGGGTGGGAG
TGTGACCACGTCAGGTGGGATTTGCCGTGAGAGGCCCTTCTTTATTGTTTGTTCCTTTTTCTTCAATTAT
TATTTTCAATAATAATGTAATTAAACTTATCATCAAATACAAATATTCGATAAATTAAAGGATCCTCTAC
AAGAAATATGAATATTGATAACACATAAGAATAGCAAAATTTTTGTAACTATTATTAAAAATAATATTCG
AGATTTGTTAACCATAGTATAACATTTGTAAACCACTAAACATAAAAGTAACGAGAAAATCTCCTAAAGC
AAAGTAACGTTTCTCTATATTTAGCGTTTTACAAAATTTATGTTAAAAAATTATGTTTAGCGTTTTACAA
AAATTATGCTAGAAAAGTTTATGTTTAGCGGAAATCTAAAATCACTTAAAACGCAAAAAATTAATCAGTA
CGTAGATTATTTTCCACAACTCTCTCTTACATACAAATTAACAAATAATGCATATCAGAATGACATAGTA
AAGTCGAGAAAATCATGGAATCGTAACGAAACTTCCTCGTCTCTCTCTGATAATTCATCCAACTCAAGTG
GTGTATTTTGTGGTTACATTTACATATATTGTCAACACCAACTGTCGAATTCATTAAATCGGCTAAAATA
CGTTGATGTGATTCTGGAAATATCTTTAGGACAGTATATGAGTTATTCATCTTGTTCATTTTCCACTTTC
CACTGCGGACACCATACGGACACACAACCGGTTCTGAAATGCGTCACGCTCTTCTTCCTTTCATTCCAAC
TTTAATACATGCATGAAGTCGTAGTTCGGAGTTCATACTAAATTTCGGTCACTTTGTAATAAGAAAACTA
TTAACATTTTTCTTTTTCTTTTTTTAAACGTTAGCTAGGCCTCAAAGTTTCACAAAAAAAAAAGAAAAAA
AAAAGCTAGGCGTCGAAATCCATAACTTCAAAAGGCCTTCTTACATTCATCCAATCTCCAAACTTCTGTC
TTCACGCATTTATTGCTCAGGGACATCATGTCGCTACTCACTGCCACTTATTTGAATTGACATCCATTCA
TTCCATACATATATATTACCTTCACTTAAAGTTGTAAGTATATAGAATTTTAAGCATTCCTGCCAAATAA
GTTTTGGATCGAACCTAAACTAACAAAGAGGTTACTGTTTTGTAACTTTCTTTTTTGATGTGGGGTCATT
CAAAGGGTTTACATGCATTTTACAATGGTCTGTGATGAATATGGAGGTTCAGTCTTTGGTAGATAAAACT
TGTTATGTGGCCTTAAACCAAATAGATTGTAGTTTGTACAATGACATATTTATGGTTATATTCGGTTTTC
CAATATGTTTAGGAATATATATCACCGTTTTTTTTTGGGTAGACATTTTAACGATTATAGAGGAAAATTT
TGAATGATGGCTGTACTGGGAAAAGAGTGTAAGTTGTGATCATCATATGTAATTTTATTTTGTGTGACAT
TATAACACTTCTTCCAAAAGACAAAAGTTTAGGTTAATTAATATAAGAAACCAATAAAGAATCATGAACA
AAGAGAGAACTTCTATCATTTTTGATATGAAATCGTCCGTTAAAATATTGTTCTTTGTGATCGCATATGC
TGTATGTACTTAGATTTGATCAATTAATCAACATTTACAACAAAATAAGATCAATTGTTTATAATGATGA
TCTAAGCGAATTTAGATTTGTTTGTTATTATAGAACTCATTACTAAACATTTAAGTTCCATTCTCGTTTA
AAACATGAACGCTAGTTTATGAAACTCAGAACCAACCATGTAAAACTCCACAAAATTTCTAGTAAAATGC
TTTTGTTCAAAATAATGAAAATCATAAAATTTTTTGATGAATTATGAATCCTAAAATCTATCTGAATTAA
ATATAGTTAACTACAAAAGAAATTGCCAAACATATATGTACGCACTTTGATCAAATAACTAGCTAGTCAG
CTTAGTTTGTTTTTTTCAATACATCCCCTATAAATCTATGTTATCCCTAATCAAGTATTACAATAAATGA
TACAGTAATAATAACCTTAATGAAAAAAACTTATCAAATTATCAGAGATAAGGAAAAAGAAAACACTAAT
AAAGTTGTTTTTTTGTGTGTCAAAGTTAAAATTTTAGAGGACAATAATAACATTAAGAAATTAAATCGTG
GCCAGTTTGCTAGTGAATATGTCGGCTTCATGAGCATAACTAAATAGGTATAAAAAAATAAAAATATCGG
AAAAAGAAAAGAGAAGGAAAAAAAAAGGAGAGGAAGAAGAAAAAGCTGTTCCTGTGCTTTAGCAGACCTT
TTGGTAGTTGTCCTGGTCGCTGATCATCCCTTTCCGACAACTCTGTTGCTCTTTCTCTCACGTTTGAGTC
TTAATCTTCGATTGTCCTTGGTCATCCTTAAGTTTTGTTTTTCTCTTTCGATTCATTTTCCAGATTTCTT
TTTATAGAAACCCGTCTCTTTGATTTGATTCCCCCCAAGAAAGGAAAGCAAAACAAAGAAGAGCAGCTGA
ATCAAGTAACTTTGTGGGTGTTTTTGAATTATCTGACTCGAGATAAAGAGCTTCGTTAAAAACGGAATCT
TTTTTAAGGTCGTATGCTTTGTTTGTCTCTCCGGAGATTCCGCGTGTGAAAAGTCGTGGTTTTTGATCTC
TTTGAGATACTTAAAATTTCCGAGAAATTGGCGGCTCTGTCGGAGATAAAAAGCTGAGATCTTGGAGTTC
CCCATTTCTGATTAACGATTCTCTCTGCTGTTACTTGAGCTAGGAAGCTATTAACAACTTGAGTGAAAGT
TTAGGGCTTTTGATGAAGCTCTCACGCAAAGAGCTTAGCTTTGTATAAGCTCAGATTCAGATTATTTATT
GGGTTTATTCTTCAGAGAAAGTAAAGTTGAGTGATCAACACCATGAAAGCTCCTTCATCAAATGGAGTTT
CTCCTAATCCTGTTGAAGGTTTGTGTGTTTCTCGTATCTGATAAATGTCAATCCTTCGGTAGAAGAAATT
CATTGCTGGATTTGAATAGATTCAAGTTTTAAGTAGAAGAGGTCACACATTTCTTCAGAATTGCTGGATT
TGAGAACCTGAATTGAATTGGTTTCGGTCATTTTCTGTCTAGAGAGTAAGCTAAGTTACTATTGTATTGG
TTTATAAAGACTGTGGCTTTTAGTTGGTTTAGAGCAGTTCTCTCCTATCTTGTTGGTTTGATAATAGTAA
CTGAATGAAGATCCTAGAGATTTTACTTAATCACAGCTTTGATGTTGTGTGAATGCAGGAGAAAGGGGCT
CCATGGTGAGCAAGGGCGAGGAGCTGTTCACCGGGGTGGTGCCCATCCTGGTCGAGCTGGACGGCGACGT
AAACGGCCACAAGTTCAGCGTGTCCGGCGAGGGCGAGGGCGATGCCACCTACGGCAAGCTGACCCTGAAG
TTCATCTGCACCACCGGCAAGCTGCCCGTGCCCTGGCCCACCCTCGTGACCACCTTCACCTACGGCGTGC
AGTGCTTCAGCCGCTACCCCGACCACATGAAGCAGCACGACTTCTTCAAGTCCGCCATGCCCGAAGGCTA
CGTCCAGGAGCGCACCATCTTCTTCAAGGACGACGGCAACTACAAGACCCGCGCCGAGGTGAAGTTCGAG
GGCGACACCCTGGTGAACCGCATCGAGCTGAAGGGCATCGACTTCAAGGAGGACGGCAACATCCTGGGGC
ACAAGCTGGAGTACAACTACAACAGCCACAACGTCTATATCATGGCCGACAAGCAGAAGAACGGCATCAA
GGTGAACTTCAAGATCCGCCACAACATCGAGGACGGCAGCGTGCAGCTCGCCGACCACTACCAGCAGAAC
ACCCCCATCGGCGACGGCCCCGTGCTGCTGCCCGACAACCACTACCTGAGCACCCAGTCCGCCCTGAGCA
AAGACCCCAACGAGAAGCGCGATCACATGGTCCTGCTGGAGTTCGTGACCGCCGCCGGGATCACTCACGG
CATGGACGAGCTGTACAAGATTGCTGCAGCGGCCGAATTCAAGCGTGAAGAGCAAGCAAGGAAAGCTAAG
GTGAACAATGAGAAAAAGACGGAAATAGTGAAACCAGAGAGTTGTAGCAATGAAGGAGATGTCAAGGATC
TGAAAAGAAAGGACTCTGAGGATGGAAACGAGGGTGAGGAAGAAGAAGCTTCTTCGAAACCGAAAAAGCC
AAAAGTTGCTCTTTCTCATCTTCAGGACATTGACGACACAGAAGCTGATCAAGAAGAAGAGTCAGGTGGA
TCCTAGATAACCTTTACCTTCATTCCCTGTAAATTGGTACCCTGCAAAGCTTTCGTTCGTATCATCGGTT
TCGACAACGTTCGTCAAGTTCAATGCATCAGTTTCATTGCGCACACACCAGAATCCTACTGAGTTTGAGT
ATTATGGCATTGGGAAAACTGTTTTTCTTGTACCATTTGTTGTGCTTGTAATTTACTGTGTTTTTTATTC
GGTTTTCGCTATCGAACTGTGAAATGGAAATGGATGGAGAAGAGTTAATGAATGATATGGTCCTTTTGTT
CATTCTCAAATTAATATTATTTGTTTTTTCTCTTATTTGTTGTGTGTTGAATTTGAAATTATAAGAGATA
TGCAAACATTTTGTTTTGAGTAAAAATGTGTCAAATCGTGGCCTCTAATGACCGAAGTTAATATGAGGAG
TAAAACACTTGTAGTTGTACCATTATGCTTATTCACTAGGCAACAAATATATTTTCAGACCTAGAAAAGC
TGCAAATGTTACTGAATACAAGTATGTCCTCTTGTGTTTTAGACATTTATGAACTTTCCTTTATGTAATT
TTCCAGAATCCTTGTCAGATTCTAATCATTGCTTTATAATTATAGTTATACTCATGGATTTGTAGTTGAG
TATGAAAATATTTTTTAATGCATTTTATGACTTGCCAATTGATTGACAACATGCATCAATCGACTAGTCG
ACGAGTCAGTAATAAACGGCGTCAAAGTGGTTGCAGCCGGCACACACGAGTCGTGTTTATCAACTCAAAG
CACAAATACTTTTCCTCAACCTAAAAATAAGGCAATTAGCCAAAAACAACTTTGCGTGTAAACAACGCTC
AATACACGTGTCATTTTATTATTAGCTATTGCTTCACCGCCTTAGCTTTCTCGTGACCTAGTCGTCCTCG
TCTTTTCTTCTTCTTCTTCTATAAAACAATACCCAAAGAGCTCTTCTTCTTCACAATTCAGATTTCAATT
TCTCAAAATCTTAAAAACTTTCTCTCAATTCTCTCTACCGTGATCAAGGTAAATTTCTGTGTTCCTTATT
CTCTCAAAATCTTCGATTTTGTTTTCGTTCGATCCCAATTTCGTATATGTTCTTTGGTTTAGATTCTGTT
AATCTTAGATCGAAGACGATTTTCTGGGTTTGATCGTTAGATATCATCTTAATTCTCGATTAGGGTTTCA
TAGATATCATCCGATTTGTTCAAATAATTTGAGTTTTGTCGAATAATTACTCTTCGATTTGTGATTTCTA
TCTAGATCTGGTGTTAGTTTCTAGTTTGTGCGATCGAATTTGTAGATTAATCTGAGTTTTTCTGATTAAC
ACCACACCAATCTGGTACCAGAAAAGGGGAGAAGCAAAACCATGGGTAAAAAGCCTGAACTCACCGCGAC
GTCTGTCGAGAAGTTTCTGATCGAAAAGTTCGACAGCGTCTCCGACCTGATGCAGCTCTCGGAGGGCGAA
GAATCTCGTGCTTTCAGCTTCGATGTAGGAGGGCGTGGATATGTCCTGCGGGTAAATAGCTGCGCCGATG
GTTTCTACAAAGATCGTTATGTTTATCGGCACTTTGCATCGGCCGCGCTCCCGATTCCGGAAGTGCTTGA
CATTGGGGCATTCAGCGAGAGCCTGACCTATTGCATCTCCCGCCGTGCACAGGGTGTCACGTTGCAAGAC
CTGCCTGAAACCGAACTGCCCGCTGTTCTGCAACCGGTCGCGGAGGCGATGGATGCCATCGCTGCGGCCG
ATCTTAGCCAGACGAGCGGGTTCGGCCCATTCGGACCGCAAGGAATCGGTCAATACACTACATGGCGTGA
TTTCATATGCGCGATTGCTGATCCCCATGTGTATCACTGGCAAACTGTGATGGACGACACCGTCAGTGCG
TCCGTCGCGCAGGCTCTCGATGAGCTGATGCTTTGGGCCGAGGACTGCCCCGAAGTCCGGCACCTCGTGC
ACGCGGATTTCGGCTCCAACAATGTCCTGACGGACAATGGCCGCATAACAGCGGTCATTGACTGGAGCGA
GGCGATGTTCGGGGATTCCCAATACGAGGTCGCCAACATCTTCTTCTGGAGGCCGTGGTTGGCTTGTATG
GAGCAGCAGACGCGCTACTTCGAGCGGAGGCATCCGGAGCTTGCAGGATCGCCGCGGCTCCGGGCGTATA
TGCTCCGCATTGGTCTTGACCAACTCTATCAGAGCTTGGTTGACGGCAATTTCGATGATGCAGCTTGGGC
GCAGGGTCGATGCGACGCAATCGTCCGATCCGGAGCCGGGACTGTCGGGCGTACACAAATCGCCCGCAGA
AGCGCGGCCGTCTGGACCGATGGCTGTGTAGAAGTACTCGCCGATAGTGGAAACCGACGCCCCAGCACTC
GTCCGAGGGCAAAGGAATAGATGCATCCTGCTTTAATGAGATATGCGAGACGCCTATGATCGCATGATAT
TTGCTTTCAATTCTGTTGTGCACGTTGTAAAAAACCTGAGCATGTGTAGCTCAGATCCTTACCGCCGGTT
TCGGTTCATTCTAATGAATATATCACCCGTTACTATCGTATTTTTATGAATAATATTCTCCGTTCAATTT
ACTGATTG
